>Addgene plasmid #90875 | RCC1 G4.2 gRNA | addgene full sequence | sequence record 183923 | Addgene NGS Result
CGAGGAAGCGGAAGAGCGCCCAATACGCAAACCGCCTCTCCCCGCGCGTTGGCCGATTCATTAATGCAGC
TGGCACGACAGGTTTCCCGACTGGAAAGCGGGCAGTGAGCGCAACGCAATTAATGTGAGTTAGCTCACTC
ATTAGGCACCCCAGGCTTTACACTTTATGCTTCCGGCTCGTATGTTGTGTGGAATTGTGAGCGGATAACA
ATTTCACACAGGAAACAGCTATGACCATGATTACGCCAAGCGCGCAATTAACCCTCACTAAAGGGAACAA
AAGCTGGAGCTGCAAGCTTAATGTAGTCTTATGCAATACTCTTGTAGTCTTGCAACATGGTAACGATGAG
TTAGCAACATGCCTTACAAGGAGAGAAAAAGCACCGTGCATGCCGATTGGTGGAAGTAAGGTGGTACGAT
CGTGCCTTATTAGGAAGGCAACAGACGGGTCTGACATGGATTGGACGAACCACTGAATTGCCGCATTGCA
GAGATATTGTATTTAAGTGCCTAGCTCGATACATAAACGGGTCTCTCTGGTTAGACCAGATCTGAGCCTG
GGAGCTCTCTGGCTAACTAGGGAACCCACTGCTTAAGCCTCAATAAAGCTTGCCTTGAGTGCTTCAAGTA
GTGTGTGCCCGTCTGTTGTGTGACTCTGGTAACTAGAGATCCCTCAGACCCTTTTAGTCAGTGTGGAAAA
TCTCTAGCAGTGGCGCCCGAACAGGGACTTGAAAGCGAAAGGGAAACCAGAGGAGCTCTCTCGACGCAGG
ACTCGGCTTGCTGAAGCGCGCACGGCAAGAGGCGAGGGGCGGCGACTGGTGAGTACGCCAAAAATTTTGA
CTAGCGGAGGCTAGAAGGAGAGAGATGGGTGCGAGAGCGTCAGTATTAAGCGGGGGAGAATTAGATCGCG
ATGGGAAAAAATTCGGTTAAGGCCAGGGGGAAAGAAAAAATATAAATTAAAACATATAGTATGGGCAAGC
AGGGAGCTAGAACGATTCGCAGTTAATCCTGGCCTGTTAGAAACATCAGAAGGCTGTAGACAAATACTGG
GACAGCTACAACCATCCCTTCAGACAGGATCAGAAGAACTTAGATCATTATATAATACAGTAGCAACCCT
CTATTGTGTGCATCAAAGGATAGAGATAAAAGACACCAAGGAAGCTTTAGACAAGATAGAGGAAGAGCAA
AACAAAAGTAAGACCACCGCACAGCAAGCGGCCGCTGATCTTCAGACCTGGAGGAGGAGATATGAGGGAC
AATTGGAGAAGTGAATTATATAAATATAAAGTAGTAAAAATTGAACCATTAGGAGTAGCACCCACCAAGG
CAAAGAGAAGAGTGGTGCAGAGAGAAAAAAGAGCAGTGGGAATAGGAGCTTTGTTCCTTGGGTTCTTGGG
AGCAGCAGGAAGCACTATGGGCGCAGCGTCAATGACGCTGACGGTACAGGCCAGACAATTATTGTCTGGT
ATAGTGCAGCAGCAGAACAATTTGCTGAGGGCTATTGAGGCGCAACAGCATCTGTTGCAACTCACAGTCT
GGGGCATCAAGCAGCTCCAGGCAAGAATCCTGGCTGTGGAAAGATACCTAAAGGATCAACAGCTCCTGGG
GATTTGGGGTTGCTCTGGAAAACTCATTTGCACCACTGCTGTGCCTTGGAATGCTAGTTGGAGTAATAAA
TCTCTGGAACAGATTTGGAATCACACGACCTGGATGGAGTGGGACAGAGAAATTAACAATTACACAAGCT
TAATACACTCCTTAATTGAAGAATCGCAAAACCAGCAAGAAAAGAATGAACAAGAATTATTGGAATTAGA
TAAATGGGCAAGTTTGTGGAATTGGTTTAACATAACAAATTGGCTGTGGTATATAAAATTATTCATAATG
ATAGTAGGAGGCTTGGTAGGTTTAAGAATAGTTTTTGCTGTACTTTCTATAGTGAATAGAGTTAGGCAGG
GATATTCACCATTATCGTTTCAGACCCACCTCCCAACCCCGAGGGGACCCAGAGAGGGCCTATTTCCCAT
GATTCCTTCATATTTGCATATACGATACAAGGCTGTTAGAGAGATAATTAGAATTAATTTGACTGTAAAC
ACAAAGATATTAGTACAAAATACGTGACGTAGAAAGTAATAATTTCTTGGGTAGTTTGCAGTTTTAAAAT
TATGTTTTAAAATGGACTATCATATGCTTACCGTAACTTGAAAGTATTTCGATTTCTTGGCTTTATATAT
CTTGTGGAAAGGACGAAACACCGGCCCTGGTATCCATTCCGGGTTTAAGAGCTATGCTGGAAACAGCATA
GCAAGTTTAAATAAGGCTAGTCCGTTATCAACTTGAAAAAGTGGCACCGAGTCGGTGCTTTTTTTGAATT
CTAGATCTTGAGACAAATGGCAGTATTCATCCACAATTTTAAAAGAAAAGGGGGGATTGGGGGGTACAGT
GCAGGGGAAAGAATAGTAGACATAATAGCAACAGACATACAAACTAAAGAATTACAAAAACAAATTACAA
AAATTCAAAATTTTCGGGTTTATTACAGGGACAGCAGAGATCCACTTTGGCGCCGGCTCGAGTGGCTCCG
GTGCCCGTCAGTGGGCAGAGCGCACATCGCCCACAGTCCCCGAGAAGTTGGGGGGAGGGGTCGGCAATTG
AACCGGTGCCTAGAGAAGGTGGCGCGGGGTAAACTGGGAAAGTGATGTCGTGTACTGGCTCCGCCTTTTT
CCCGAGGGTGGGGGAGAACCGTATATAAGTGCAGTAGTCGCCGTGAACGTTCTTTTTCGCAACGGGTTTG
CCGCCAGAACACAGGTGTCGTGACGCGGGATCCGCCACCATGACCGAGTACAAGCCCACGGTGCGCCTCG
CCACCCGCGACGACGTCCCCAGGGCCGTACGCACCCTCGCCGCCGCGTTCGCCGACTACCCCGCCACGCG
CCACACCGTCGATCCGGACCGCCACATCGAGCGGGTCACCGAGCTGCAAGAACTCTTCCTCACGCGCGTC
GGGCTCGACATCGGCAAGGTGTGGGTCGCGGACGACGGCGCCGCGGTGGCGGTCTGGACCACGCCGGAGA
GCGTCGAAGCGGGGGCGGTGTTCGCCGAGATCGGCCCGCGCATGGCCGAGTTGAGCGGTTCCCGGCTGGC
CGCGCAGCAACAGATGGAAGGCCTCCTGGCGCCGCACCGGCCCAAGGAGCCCGCGTGGTTCCTGGCCACC
GTCGGAGTCTCGCCCGACCACCAGGGCAAGGGTCTGGGCAGCGCCGTCGTGCTCCCCGGAGTGGAGGCGG
CCGAGCGCGCCGGGGTGCCCGCCTTCCTGGAGACCTCCGCGCCCCGCAACCTCCCCTTCTACGAGCGGCT
CGGCTTCACCGTCACCGCCGACGTCGAGGTGCCCGAAGGACCGCGCACCTGGTGCATGACCCGCAAGCCC
GGTGCCTGAACGCGTTAAGTCGACAATCAACCTCTGGATTACAAAATTTGTGAAAGATTGACTGGTATTC
TTAACTATGTTGCTCCTTTTACGCTATGTGGATACGCTGCTTTAATGCCTTTGTATCATGCTATTGCTTC
CCGTATGGCTTTCATTTTCTCCTCCTTGTATAAATCCTGGTTGCTGTCTCTTTATGAGGAGTTGTGGCCC
GTTGTCAGGCAACGTGGCGTGGTGTGCACTGTGTTTGCTGACGCAACCCCCACTGGTTGGGGCATTGCCA
CCACCTGTCAGCTCCTTTCCGGGACTTTCGCTTTCCCCCTCCCTATTGCCACGGCGGAACTCATCGCCGC
CTGCCTTGCCCGCTGCTGGACAGGGGCTCGGCTGTTGGGCACTGACAATTCCGTGGTGTTGTCGGGGAAA
TCATCGTCCTTTCCTTGGCTGCTCGCCTGTGTTGCCACCTGGATTCTGCGCGGGACGTCCTTCTGCTACG
TCCCTTCGGCCCTCAATCCAGCGGACCTTCCTTCCCGCGGCCTGCTGCCGGCTCTGCGGCCTCTTCCGCG
TCTTCGCCTTCGCCCTCAGACGAGTCGGATCTCCCTTTGGGCCGCCTCCCCGCGTCGACTTTAAGACCAA
TGACTTACAAGGCAGCTGTAGATCTTAGCCACTTTTTAAAAGAAAAGGGGGGACTGGAAGGGCTAATTCA
CTCCCAACGAAGACAAGATCTGCTTTTTGCTTGTACTGGGTCTCTCTGGTTAGACCAGATCTGAGCCTGG
GAGCTCTCTGGCTAACTAGGGAACCCACTGCTTAAGCCTCAATAAAGCTTGCCTTGAGTGCTTCAAGTAG
TGTGTGCCCGTCTGTTGTGTGACTCTGGTAACTAGAGATCCCTCAGACCCTTTTAGTCAGTGTGGAAAAT
CTCTAGCAGTACGTATAGTAGTTCATGTCATCTTATTATTCAGTATTTATAACTTGCAAAGAAATGAATA
TCAGAGAGTGAGAGGAACTTGTTTATTGCAGCTTATAATGGTTACAAATAAAGCAATAGCATCACAAATT
TCACAAATAAAGCATTTTTTTCACTGCATTCTAGTTGTGGTTTGTCCAAACTCATCAATGTATCTTATCA
TGTCTGGCTCTAGCTATCCCGCCCCTAACTCCGCCCATCCCGCCCCTAACTCCGCCCAGTTCCGCCCATT
CTCCGCCCCATGGCTGACTAATTTTTTTTATTTATGCAGAGGCCGAGGCCGCCTCGGCCTCTGAGCTATT
CCAGAAGTAGTGAGGAGGCTTTTTTGGAGGCCTAGGGACGTACCCAATTCGCCCTATAGTGAGTCGTATT
ACGCGCGCTCACTGGCCGTCGTTTTACAACGTCGTGACTGGGAAAACCCTGGCGTTACCCAACTTAATCG
CCTTGCAGCACATCCCCCTTTCGCCAGCTGGCGTAATAGCGAAGAGGCCCGCACCGATCGCCCTTCCCAA
CAGTTGCGCAGCCTGAATGGCGAATGGG
[124 nt withheld, positions 4929-5052]
C
[91 nt withheld, positions 5054-5144]
A
[49 nt withheld, positions 5146-5194]
CCTTTGACGTTGGAGTCCACGTTCTTT
[37 nt withheld, positions 5222-5258]
ACCCTATCTCGGTCTATTCTTTTGATTTATAAGGGATTTTGCCGATTTCGGCCTATTGGTTAAAAAATGA
GCTGATTTAACAAAAATTTAACGCGAATTTTAACAAAATATTAACGCTTACAATTTAGGTGGCACTTTTC
GGGGAAATGTGCGCGGAACCCCTATTTGTTTATTTTTCTAAATACATTCAAATATGTATCCGCTCATGAG
ACAATAACCCTGATAAATGCTTCAATAATATTGAAAAAGGAAGAGTATGAGTATTCAACATTTCCGTGTC
GCCCTTATTCCCTTTTTTGCGGCATTTTGCCTTCCTGTTTTTGCTCACCCAGAAACGCTGGTGAAAGTAA
AAGATGCTGAAGATCAGTTGGGTGCACGAGTGGGTTACATCGAACTGGATCTCAACAGCGGTAAGATCCT
TGAGAGTTTTCGCCCCGAAGAACGTTTTCCAATGATGAGCACTTTTAAAGTTCTGCTATGTGGCGCGGTA
TTATCCCGTATTGACGCCGGGCAAGAGCAACTCGGTCGCCGCATACACTATTCTCAGAATGACTTGGTTG
AGTACTCACCAGTCACAGAAAAGCATCTTACGGATGGCATGACAGTAAGAGAATTATGCAGTGCTGCCAT
AACCATGAGTGATAACACTGCGGCCAACTTACTTCTGACAACGATCGGAGGACCGAAGGAGCTAACCGCT
TTTTTGCACAACATGGGGGATCATGTAACTCGCCTTGATCGTTGGGAACCGGAGCTGAATGAAGCCATAC
CAAACGACGAGCGTGACACCACGATGCCTGTAGCAATGGCAACAACGTTGCGCAAACTATTAACTGGCGA
ACTACTTACTCTAGCTTCCCGGCAACAATTAATAGACTGGATGGAGGCGGATAAAGTTGCAGGACCACTT
CTGCGCTCGGCCCTTCCGGCTGGCTGGTTTATTGCTGATAAATCTGGAGCCGGTGAGCGTGGGTCTCGCG
GTATCATTGCAGCACTGGGGCCAGATGGTAAGCCCTCCCGTATCGTAGTTATCTACACGACGGGGAGTCA
GGCAACTATGGATGAACGAAATAGACAGATCGCTGAGATAGGTGCCTCACTGATTAAGCATTGGTAACTG
TCAGACCAAGTTTACTCATATATACTTTAGATTGATTTAAAACTTCATTTTTAATTTAAAAGGATCTAGG
TGAAGATCCTTTTTGATAATCTCATGACCAAAATCCCTTAACGTGAGTTTTCGTTCCACTGAGCGTCAGA
CCCCGTAGAAAAGATCAAAGGATCTTCTTGAGATCCTTTTTTTCTGCGCGTAATCTGCTGCTTGCAAACA
AAAAAACCACCGCTACCAGCGGTGGTTTGTTTGCCGGATCAAGAGCTACCAACTCTTTTTCCGAAGGTAA
CTGGCTTCAGCAGAGCGCAGATACCAAATACTGTTCTTCTAGTGTAGCCGTAGTTAGGCCACCACTTCAA
GAACTCTGTAGCACCGCCTACATACCTCGCTCTGCTAATCCTGTTACCAGTGGCTGCTGCCAGTGGCGAT
AAGTCGTGTCTTACCGGGTTGGACTCAAGACGATAGTTACCGGATAAGGCGCAGCGGTCGGGCTGAACGG
GGGGTTCGTGCACACAGCCCAGCTTGGAGCGAACGACCTACACCGAACTGAGATACCTACAGCGTGAGCT
ATGAGAAAGCGCCACGCTTCCCGAAGGGAGAAAGGCGGACAGGTATCCGGTAAGCGGCAGGGTCGGAACA
GGAGAGCGCACGAGGGAGCTTCCAGGGGGAAACGCCTGGTATCTTTATAGTCCTGTCGGGTTTCGCCACC
TCTGACTTGAGCGTCGATTTTTGTGATGCTCGTCAGGGGGGCGGAGCCTATGGAAAAACGCCAGCAACGC
GGCCTTTTTACGGTTCCTGGCCTTTTGCTGGCCTTTTGCTCACATGTTCTTTCCTGCGTTATCCCCTGAT
TCTGTGGATAACCGTATTACCGCCTTTGAGTGAGCTGATACCGCTCGCCGCAGCCGAACGACCGAGCGCA
GCGAGTCAGTGAG
Features (pLannotate 1.2.2; 27 found; start..end, strand, type, name):
     16..108     +  CDS            lacI (fragment): lac repressor; lacI; The lac repressor binds to the lac operator to inhibit transcription in E. coli. This inhibition can be relieved by adding lactose or isopropyl-β-D-thiogalactopyranoside (IPTG).
    121..142     +  protein_bind   CAP binding site: CAP binding activates transcription in the presence of cAMP. E. coli catabolite activator protein
    157..187     +  promoter       lac promoter: promoter for the E. coli lac operon
    195..211     +  protein_bind   lac operator: The lac repressor binds to the lac operator to inhibit transcription in E. coli. This inhibition can be relieved by adding lactose or isopropyl-β-D-thiogalactopyranoside (IPTG). lac repressor encoded by lacI
    256..274     +  promoter       T3 promoter: promoter for bacteriophage T3 RNA polymerase
    302..528     +  promoter       RSV promoter: Rous sarcoma virus enhancer/promoter
    529..709     +  LTR            5' LTR (truncated): truncated 5' long terminal repeat (LTR) from HIV-1
    756..881     +  misc_feature   HIV-1 Ψ: packaging signal of human immunodeficiency virus type 1
    865..1228    +  CDS            HIV-1 gag (fragment): gag protein from human immunodeficiency virus 1; gag
   1374..1607    +  misc_feature   RRE: The Rev response element (RRE) of HIV-1 allows for Rev-dependent mRNA export from the nucleus to the cytoplasm.
   1984..2010    +  CDS            Rev (fragment): human immunodeficiency virus 1 (HIV-1) Rev protein; rev; enhances nuclear export of unspliced and incompletely spliced viral mRNAs
   2014..2254    +  promoter       U6 promoter: RNA polymerase III promoter for human U6 snRNA
   2301..2368    +  misc_RNA       tracrRNA (fragment): trans-activating CRISPR RNA for the Streptococcus pyogenes CRISPR/Cas9 system
   2417..2534    +  misc_feature   cPPT/CTS: central polypurine tract and central termination sequence of HIV-1
   2603..2814    +  promoter       EF-1α core promoter: core promoter for human elongation factor EF-1α
   2840..3439    +  CDS            PuroR (fragment): puromycin N-acetyltransferase; pac from Streptomyces; confers resistance to puromycin
   3455..4043    +  misc_feature   WPRE: woodchuck hepatitis virus posttranscriptional regulatory element
   4094..4113    +  misc_feature   cPPT/CTS (fragment): central polypurine tract and central termination sequence of HIV-1
   4115..4348    +  LTR            3' LTR (ΔU3): self-inactivating 3' long terminal repeat (LTR) from HIV-1
   4426..4547    +  polyA_signal   SV40 poly(A) signal: SV40 polyadenylation signal
   4587..4722    +  rep_origin     SV40 ori: SV40 origin of replication
   4743..4761    -  promoter       T7 promoter: promoter for bacteriophage T7 RNA polymerase
   4769..4924    +  CDS            lacZα (fragment): LacZα fragment of β-galactosidase; lacZ fragment
   4929..5357    +  rep_origin     f1 ori (sequence partly withheld): f1 bacteriophage origin of replication; arrow indicates direction of (+) strand synthesis
   5410..5514    +  promoter       AmpR promoter: bla
   5515..6375    +  CDS            AmpR: β-lactamase; bla; confers resistance to ampicillin, carbenicillin, and related antibiotics
   6546..7134    +  rep_origin     ori: high-copy-number ColE1/pMB1/pBR322/pUC origin of replication
