[The description below was written by a language model from this plasmid's Addgene catalogue record and pLannotate feature annotations shown in this document.]
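Description:
RCC1 G4.2 gRNA is a third-generation lentiviral CRISPR guide RNA plasmid built on the pLenti-sgRNA backbone and carrying a single guide directed against human RCC1. It is propagated in E. coli through a high-copy ColE1/pUC-type origin with β-lactamase (AmpR) conferring ampicillin resistance. An f1 origin, an SV40 origin and leftover lac/lacZα, T3 and T7 cloning-vector elements are also annotated outside the viral cassette. The sequenced record is 7,301 nt, shorter than the 9,151 bp catalogued for the empty backbone. This difference would be consistent with loss of a stuffer fragment when the guide was inserted between the two BsmBI sites, which were destroyed in cloning, although the record does not explain it.

The transfer cassette is driven by an RSV promoter fused to a truncated HIV-1 5′ LTR, making genomic RNA production Tat-independent. It is followed by the Ψ packaging signal with a gag fragment, the Rev response element for nuclear export, a cPPT/CTS, and a self-inactivating ΔU3 3′ LTR with a downstream SV40 poly(A) signal. Within this cassette, a human U6 RNA polymerase III promoter expresses the RCC1 spacer joined to the S. pyogenes guide scaffold (annotated as a tracrRNA fragment). A separate EF-1α core promoter drives puromycin N-acetyltransferase, stabilised by a WPRE, for selection of transduced mammalian cells.

The plasmid encodes no Cas9, so the nuclease must be supplied separately in the target cells. It belongs to a guide series used to generate knockouts of cell-cycle genes in human cell lines and to study the resulting phenotypes, including p53-dependent responses.
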