Addgene plasmid #90875: RCC1 G4.2 gRNA
Purpose: 3rd generation lentiviral gRNA plasmid targeting human RCC1
Depositing lab: Iain Cheeseman. Depositing organization: Whitehead Institute for Biomedical Research. Publication: Large-Scale Analysis of CRISPR/Cas9 Cell-Cycle Knockouts Reveals the Diversity of p53-Dependent Responses to Cell-Cycle Defects. McKinley KL, Cheeseman IM. Dev Cell. 2017 Feb 27;40(4):405-420.e2. doi: 10.1016/j.devcel.2017.01.012. Epub 2017 Feb 16. PubMed 28216383.
Backbone
  Vector backbone: pLenti-sgRNA
  Backbone manufacturer: Eric Lander & David Sabatini labs (Addgene plasmid #71409)
  Backbone size w/o insert (bp): 9151
  Vector type: Lentiviral, CRISPR
  Selectable markers: Puromycin
Growth in bacteria
  Bacterial resistance: Ampicillin, 100 μg/mL
  Growth temperature: 37°C
  Growth strain: NEB Stable
  Copy number: Unknown
Gene/Insert
  Gene/Insert name: RCC1 (Guide Designation G4.2) (alt name: pKMKO series)
  gRNA/shRNA sequence: CACCGGCCCTGGTATCCATTCCGG
  Species: H. sapiens (human)
  Promoter: U6
  Cloning method: Restriction Enzyme; 5′ cloning site BsmBI (destroyed during cloning); 3′ cloning site BsmBI (destroyed during cloning)
  Sequencing primers: 5′ hU6-F (5'-GAGGGCCTATTTCCCATGATT-3'); 3′ EF1a-R (5'-CACGGCGACTACTGCACTTA-3')
Terms and licenses: Academic/Nonprofit Terms; Industry Terms: Not Available to Industry
Depositor comments: Please note that gRNA target sequence listed is not strictly the 20nt spacer sequence, but also contains the 5' BsmBI overhang. For more information about knockout human cell lines generated using this plasmid, please see http://cellcycleknockouts.wi.mit.edu/ .
How to cite: RCC1 G4.2 gRNA was a gift from Iain Cheeseman (Addgene plasmid # 90875 ; http://n2t.net/addgene:90875 ; RRID:Addgene_90875)
